>Addgene plasmid #142261 | TFORF0423 | addgene full sequence | sequence record 395753 | Addgene NGS Result
TTAATGTAGTCTTATGCAATACTCTTGTAGTCTTGCAACATGGTAACGATGAGTTAGCAACATGCCTTAC
AAGGAGAGAAAAAGCACCGTGCATGCCGATTGGTGGAAGTAAGGTGGTACGATCGTGCCTTATTAGGAAG
GCAACAGACGGGTCTGACATGGATTGGACGAACCACTGAATTGCCGCATTGCAGAGATATTGTATTTAAG
TGCCTAGCTCGATACATAAACGGGTCTCTCTGGTTAGACCAGATCTGAGCCTGGGAGCTCTCTGGCTAAC
TAGGGAACCCACTGCTTAAGCCTCAATAAAGCTTGCCTTGAGTGCTTCAAGTAGTGTGTGCCCGTCTGTT
GTGTGACTCTGGTAACTAGAGATCCCTCAGACCCTTTTAGTCAGTGTGGAAAATCTCTAGCAGTGGCGCC
CGAACAGGGACTTGAAAGCGAAAGGGAAACCAGAGGAGCTCTCTCGACGCAGGACTCGGCTTGCTGAAGC
GCGCACGGCAAGAGGCGAGGGGCGGCGACTGGTGAGTACGCCAAAAATTTTGACTAGCGGAGGCTAGAAG
GAGAGAGATGGGTGCGAGAGCGTCAGTATTAAGCGGGGGAGAATTAGATCGCGATGGGAAAAAATTCGGT
TAAGGCCAGGGGGAAAGAAAAAATATAAATTAAAACATATAGTATGGGCAAGCAGGGAGCTAGAACGATT
CGCAGTTAATCCTGGCCTGTTAGAAACATCAGAAGGCTGTAGACAAATACTGGGACAGCTACAACCATCC
CTTCAGACAGGATCAGAAGAACTTAGATCATTATATAATACAGTAGCAACCCTCTATTGTGTGCATCAAA
GGATAGAGATAAAAGACACCAAGGAAGCTTTAGACAAGATAGAGGAAGAGCAAAACAAAAGTAAGACCAC
CGCACAGCAAGCGGCCGCTGATCTTCAGACCTGGAGGAGGAGATATGAGGGACAATTGGAGAAGTGAATT
ATATAAATATAAAGTAGTAAAAATTGAACCATTAGGAGTAGCACCCACCAAGGCAAAGAGAAGAGTGGTG
CAGAGAGAAAAAAGAGCAGTGGGAATAGGAGCTTTGTTCCTTGGGTTCTTGGGAGCAGCAGGAAGCACTA
TGGGCGCAGCGTCAATGACGCTGACGGTACAGGCCAGACAATTATTGTCTGGTATAGTGCAGCAGCAGAA
CAATTTGCTGAGGGCTATTGAGGCGCAACAGCATCTGTTGCAACTCACAGTCTGGGGCATCAAGCAGCTC
CAGGCAAGAATCCTGGCTGTGGAAAGATACCTAAAGGATCAACAGCTCCTGGGGATTTGGGGTTGCTCTG
GAAAACTCATTTGCACCACTGCTGTGCCTTGGAATGCTAGTTGGAGTAATAAATCTCTGGAACAGATTTG
GAATCACACGACCTGGATGGAGTGGGACAGAGAAATTAACAATTACACAAGCTTAATACACTCCTTAATT
GAAGAATCGCAAAACCAGCAAGAAAAGAATGAACAAGAATTATTGGAATTAGATAAATGGGCAAGTTTGT
GGAATTGGTTTAACATAACAAATTGGCTGTGGTATATAAAATTATTCATAATGATAGTAGGAGGCTTGGT
AGGTTTAAGAATAGTTTTTGCTGTACTTTCTATAGTGAATAGAGTTAGGCAGGGATATTCACCATTATCG
TTTCAGACCCACCTCCCAACCCCGAGGGGACCCATGCATTGCATCTCAATTAGTCAGCAACCAGGTGTGG
AAAGTCCCCAGGCTCCCCAGCAGGCAGAAGTATGCAAAGCATGCGTCTCAATTAGTCAGCAACCATAGTC
CCGCCCCTAACTCCGCCCATCCCGCCCCTAACTCCGCCCAGTTCCGCCCATTCTCCGCCCCATGGCTGAC
TAATTTTTTTTATTTATGCAGAGGCCGAGGCCGCCTCGGCCTCTGAGCTATTCCAGAAGTAGTGAGGAGG
CTTTTTTGGAGGCCTAGGCTTTTGCAAAAAGCTTTCTAGAGGTACCACCGGAGCTTACCATGACCGAGTA
CAAGCCCACGGTGCGCCTCGCCACCCGCGACGACGTCCCCAGGGCCGTACGCACCCTCGCCGCCGCGTTC
GCCGACTACCCCGCCACGCGCCACACCGTCGATCCGGACCGCCACATCGAGCGGGTCACCGAGCTGCAAG
AACTCTTCCTCACGCGCGTCGGGCTCGACATCGGCAAGGTGTGGGTCGCGGACGACGGCGCCGCCGTGGC
GGTCTGGACCACGCCGGAGAGCGTCGAAGCGGGGGCGGTGTTCGCCGAGATCGGCCCGCGCATGGCCGAG
TTGAGCGGTTCCCGGCTGGCCGCGCAGCAACAGATGGAAGGCCTCCTGGCGCCGCACCGGCCCAAGGAGC
CCGCGTGGTTCCTGGCCACCGTCGGCGTCTCGCCCGACCACCAGGGCAAGGGTCTGGGCAGCGCCGTCGT
GCTCCCCGGAGTGGAGGCGGCCGAGCGCGCCGGGGTGCCCGCCTTCCTGGAGACCTCCGCGCCCCGCAAC
CTCCCCTTCTACGAGCGGCTCGGCTTCACCGTCACCGCCGACGTCGAGGTGCCCGAAGGACCGCGCACCT
GGTGCATGACCCGCAAGCCCGGTGCCAGTTAACGAATTCTAGATCTTGAGACAAATGGCAGTATTCATCC
ACAATTTTAAAAGAAAAGGGGGGATTGGGGGGTACAGTGCAGGGGAAAGAATAGTAGACATAATAGCAAC
AGACATACAAACTAAAGAATTACAAAAACAAATTACAAAAATTCAAAATTTTCGGGTTTATTACAGGGAC
AGCAGAGATCCACTTTGGCGCCGGCTCGAGGCCTGCAGGTGCAAAGATGGATAAAGTTTTAAACAGAGAG
GAATCTTTGCAGCTAATGGACCTTCTAGGTCTTGAAAGGAGTGGGAATTGGCTCCGGTGCCCGTCAGTGG
GCAGAGCGCACATCGCCCACAGTCCCCGAGAAGTTGGGGGGAGGGGTCGGCAATTGAACCGGTGCCTAGA
GAAGGTGGCGCGGGGTAAACTGGGAAAGTGATGTCGTGTACTGGCTCCGCCTTTTTCCCGAGGGTGGGGG
AGAACCGTATATAAGTGCAGTAGTCGCCGTGAACGTTCTTTTTCGCAACGGGTTTGCCGCCAGAACACAG
GTAAGTGCCGTGTGTGGTTCCCGCGGGCCTGGCCTCTTTACGGGTTATGGCCCTTGCGTGCCTTGAATTA
CTTCCACCTGGCTGCAGTACGTGATTCTTGATCCCGAGCTTCGGGTTGGAAGTGGGTGGGAGAGTTCGAG
GCCTTGCGCTTAAGGAGCCCCTTCGCCTCGTGCTTGAGTTGAGGCCTGGCCTGGGCGCTGGGGCCGCCGC
GTGCGAATCTGGTGGCACCTTCGCGCCTGTCTCGCTGCTTTCGATAAGTCTCTAGCCATTTAAAATTTTT
GATGACCTGCTGCGACGCTTTTTTTCTGGCAAGATAGTCTTGTAAATGCGGGCCAAGATCTGCACACTGG
TATTTCGGTTTTTGGGGCCGCGGGCGGCGACGGGGCCCGTGCGTCCCAGCGCACATGTTCGGCGAGGCGG
GGCCTGCGAGCGCGGCCACCGAGAATCGGACGGGGGTAGTCTCAAGCTGGCCGGCCTGCTCTGGTGCCTG
GCCTCGCGCCGCCGTGTATCGCCCCGCCCTGGGCGGCAAGGCTGGCCCGGTCGGCACCAGTTGCGTGAGC
GGAAAGATGGCCGCTTCCCGGCCCTGCTGCAGGGAGCTCAAAATGGAGGACGCGGCGCTCGGGAGAGCGG
GCGGGTGAGTCACCCACACAAAGGAAAAGGGCCTTTCCGTCCTCAGCCGTCGCTTCATGTGACTCCACGG
AGTACCGGGCGCCGTCCAGGCACCTCGATTAGTTCTCGAGCTTTTGGAGTACGTCGTCTTTAGGTTGGGG
GGAGGGGTTTTATGCGATGGAGTTTCCCCACACTGAGTGGGTGGAGACTGAAGTTAGGCCAGCTTGGCAC
TTGATGTAATTCTCCTTGGAATTTGCCCTTTTTGAGTTTGGATCTTGGTTCATTCTCAAGCCTCAGACAG
TGGTTCAAAGTTTTTTTCTTCCATTTCAGGTGTCGTGAGGCTAGCACCGCCACCATGAAACCAGCGCTCT
TCAGCGTCCTGTGTGAGATCAAAGAGAAAACAGGTCTCAGCATCAGAGGAGCCCAGGAGGAGGACCCTCC
CGATCCCCAGCTAATGAGACTGGACAATATGCTTTTGGCAGAAGGGGTTTCAGGTCCTGAGAAAGGTGGG
GGATCGGCGGCAGCAGCTGCAGCCGCGGCAGCCTCTGGAGGTTCTTCAGATAACTCTATTGAACACTCAG
ATTACAGAGCCAAATTGACCCAGATCAGACAAATCTATCACACAGAACTGGAGAAATATGAACAGGCATG
TAATGAATTTACTACACATGTGATGAACCTTCTCCGAGAACAGAGTAGAACACGTCCCATTTCTCCAAAA
GAGATTGAAAGAATGGTGGGCATCATCCATCGAAAATTTAGTTCCATTCAGATGCAGCTCAAACAAAGCA
CTTGTGAAGCAGTTATGATTTTAAGATCAAGGTTCCTTGATGCCAGACGGAAAAGGCGTAACTTCAGTAA
ACAGGCCACAGAAATCTTGAATGAATATTTTTACTCACACCTCAGCAACCCCTACCCCAGTGAAGAAGCC
AAAGAGGAGCTGGCCAAGAAATGCAGCATCACAGTGTCACAGGTATCCAATTGGTTTGGCAACAAACGAA
TCAGGTACAAGAAGAACATTGGCAAGTTTCAGGAAGAAGCCAACCTCTATGCTGCAAAGACGGCCGTGAC
AGCTGCACACGCAGTAGCAGCAGCTGTGCAGAACAACCAGACCAATTCGCCCACCACACCAAATTCCGGT
TCTTCTGGTTCTTTTAACCTCCCAAATTCTGGGGACATGTTCATGAACATGCAGAGTCTGAATGGGGATT
CTTACCAAGGGTCCCAAGTCGGAGCCAATGTGCAATCACAGGTGGATACCCTCCGTCATGTTATCAATCA
GACGGGAGGCTACAGTGATGGCCTTGGAGGAAATTCACTGTACAGTCCACATAATTTAAATGCTAATGGA
GGCTGGCAGGACGCAACAACTCCATCTTCTGTGACTTCTCCTACAGAAGGCCCAGGAAGTGTGCACTCGG
ATACCTCTAACTAGTAATGAACTAGTCCGTAACTTGAAAGTATTTCGATTTCTTGGCTTTATATATCTTG
TGGAAAGGACGAGCAGTATAGATTACGACGATTGCCACGCGTTAAGTCGACAATCAACCTCTGGATTACA
AAATTTGTGAAAGATTGACTGGTATTCTTAACTATGTTGCTCCTTTTACGCTATGTGGATACGCTGCTTT
AATGCCTTTGTATCATGCTATTGCTTCCCGTATGGCTTTCATTTTCTCCTCCTTGTATAAATCCTGGTTG
CTGTCTCTTTATGAGGAGTTGTGGCCCGTTGTCAGGCAACGTGGCGTGGTGTGCACTGTGTTTGCTGACG
CAACCCCCACTGGTTGGGGCATTGCCACCACCTGTCAGCTCCTTTCCGGGACTTTCGCTTTCCCCCTCCC
TATTGCCACGGCGGAACTCATCGCCGCCTGCCTTGCCCGCTGCTGGACAGGGGCTCGGCTGTTGGGCACT
GACAATTCCGTGGTGTTGTCGGGGAAATCATCGTCCTTTCCTTGGCTGCTCGCCTGTGTTGCCACCTGGA
TTCTGCGCGGGACGTCCTTCTGCTACGTCCCTTCGGCCCTCAATCCAGCGGACCTTCCTTCCCGCGGCCT
GCTGCCGGCTCTGCGGCCTCTTCCGCGTCTTCGCCTTCGCCCTCAGACGAGTCGGATCTCCCTTTGGGCC
GCCTCCCCGCGTCGACTTTAAGACCAATGACTTACAAGGCAGCTGTAGATCTTAGCCACTTTTTAAAAGA
AAAGGGGGGACTGGAAGGGCTAATTCACTCCCAACGAAGACAAGATCTGCTTTTTGCTTGTACTGGGTCT
CTCTGGTTAGACCAGATCTGAGCCTGGGAGCTCTCTGGCTAACTAGGGAACCCACTGCTTAAGCCTCAAT
AAAGCTTGCCTTGAGTGCTTCAAGTAGTGTGTGCCCGTCTGTTGTGTGACTCTGGTAACTAGAGATCCCT
CAGACCCTTTTAGTCAGTGTGGAAAATCTCTAGCAGTACGTATAGTAGTTCATGTCATCTTATTATTCAG
TATTTATAACTTGCAAAGAAATGAATATCAGAGAGTGAGAGGAACTTGTTTATTGCAGCTTATAATGGTT
ACAAATAAAGCAATAGCATCACAAATTTCACAAATAAAGCATTTTTTTCACTGCATTCTAGTTGTGGTTT
GTCCAAACTCATCAATGTATCTTATCATGTCTGGCTCTAGCTATCCCGCCCCTAACTCCGCCCATCCCGC
CCCTAACTCCGCCCAGTTCCGCCCATTCTCCGCCCCATGGCTGACTAATTTTTTTTATTTATGCAGAGGC
CGAGGCCGCCTCGGCCTCTGAGCTATTCCAGAAGTAGTGAGGAGGCTTTTTTGGAGGCCTAGGGACGTAC
CCAATTCGCCCTATAGTGAGTCGTATTACGCGCGCTCACTGGCCGTCGTTTTACAACGTCGTGACTGGGA
AAACCCTGGCGTTACCCAACTTAATCGCCTTGCAGCACATCCCCCTTTCGCCAGCTGGCGTAATAGCGAA
GAGGCCCGCACCGATCGCCCTTCCCAACAGTTGCGCAGCCTGAATGGCGAATGGG
[124 nt withheld, positions 6776-6899]
C
[91 nt withheld, positions 6901-6991]
A
[49 nt withheld, positions 6993-7041]
CCTTTGACGTTGGAGTCCACGTTCTTT
[37 nt withheld, positions 7069-7105]
ACCCTATCTCGGTCTATTCTTTTGATTTATAAGGGATTTTGCCGATTTCGGCCTATTGGTTAAAAAATGA
GCTGATTTAACAAAAATTTAACGCGAATTTTAACAAAATATTAACGCTTACAATTTAGGTGGCACTTTTC
GGGGAAATGTGCGCGGAACCCCTATTTGTTTATTTTTCTAAATACATTCAAATATGTATCCGCTCATGAG
ACAATAACCCTGATAAATGCTTCAATAATATTGAAAAAGGAAGAGTATGAGTATTCAACATTTCCGTGTC
GCCCTTATTCCCTTTTTTGCGGCATTTTGCCTTCCTGTTTTTGCTCACCCAGAAACGCTGGTGAAAGTAA
AAGATGCTGAAGATCAGTTGGGTGCACGAGTGGGTTACATCGAACTGGATCTCAACAGCGGTAAGATCCT
TGAGAGTTTTCGCCCCGAAGAACGTTTTCCAATGATGAGCACTTTTAAAGTTCTGCTATGTGGCGCGGTA
TTATCCCGTATTGACGCCGGGCAAGAGCAACTCGGTCGCCGCATACACTATTCTCAGAATGACTTGGTTG
AGTACTCACCAGTCACAGAAAAGCATCTTACGGATGGCATGACAGTAAGAGAATTATGCAGTGCTGCCAT
AACCATGAGTGATAACACTGCGGCCAACTTACTTCTGACAACGATCGGAGGACCGAAGGAGCTAACCGCT
TTTTTGCACAACATGGGGGATCATGTAACTCGCCTTGATCGTTGGGAACCGGAGCTGAATGAAGCCATAC
CAAACGACGAGCGTGACACCACGATGCCTGTAGCAATGGCAACAACGTTGCGCAAACTATTAACTGGCGA
ACTACTTACTCTAGCTTCCCGGCAACAATTAATAGACTGGATGGAGGCGGATAAAGTTGCAGGACCACTT
CTGCGCTCGGCCCTTCCGGCTGGCTGGTTTATTGCTGATAAATCTGGAGCCGGTGAGCGTGGGTCTCGCG
GTATCATTGCAGCACTGGGGCCAGATGGTAAGCCCTCCCGTATCGTAGTTATCTACACGACGGGGAGTCA
GGCAACTATGGATGAACGAAATAGACAGATCGCTGAGATAGGTGCCTCACTGATTAAGCATTGGTAACTG
TCAGACCAAGTTTACTCATATATACTTTAGATTGATTTAAAACTTCATTTTTAATTTAAAAGGATCTAGG
TGAAGATCCTTTTTGATAATCTCATGACCAAAATCCCTTAACGTGAGTTTTCGTTCCACTGAGCGTCAGA
CCCCGTAGAAAAGATCAAAGGATCTTCTTGAGATCCTTTTTTTCTGCGCGTAATCTGCTGCTTGCAAACA
AAAAAACCACCGCTACCAGCGGTGGTTTGTTTGCCGGATCAAGAGCTACCAACTCTTTTTCCGAAGGTAA
CTGGCTTCAGCAGAGCGCAGATACCAAATACTGTTCTTCTAGTGTAGCCGTAGTTAGGCCACCACTTCAA
GAACTCTGTAGCACCGCCTACATACCTCGCTCTGCTAATCCTGTTACCAGTGGCTGCTGCCAGTGGCGAT
AAGTCGTGTCTTACCGGGTTGGACTCAAGACGATAGTTACCGGATAAGGCGCAGCGGTCGGGCTGAACGG
GGGGTTCGTGCACACAGCCCAGCTTGGAGCGAACGACCTACACCGAACTGAGATACCTACAGCGTGAGCT
ATGAGAAAGCGCCACGCTTCCCGAAGGGAGAAAGGCGGACAGGTATCCGGTAAGCGGCAGGGTCGGAACA
GGAGAGCGCACGAGGGAGCTTCCAGGGGGAAACGCCTGGTATCTTTATAGTCCTGTCGGGTTTCGCCACC
TCTGACTTGAGCGTCGATTTTTGTGATGCTCGTCAGGGGGGCGGAGCCTATGGAAAAACGCCAGCAACGC
GGCCTTTTTACGGTTCCTGGCCTTTTGCTGGCCTTTTGCTCACATGTTCTTTCCTGCGTTATCCCCTGAT
TCTGTGGATAACCGTATTACCGCCTTTGAGTGAGCTGATACCGCTCGCCGCAGCCGAACGACCGAGCGCA
GCGAGTCAGTGAGCGAGGAAGCGGAAGAGCGCCCAATACGCAAACCGCCTCTCCCCGCGCGTTGGCCGAT
TCATTAATGCAGCTGGCACGACAGGTTTCCCGACTGGAAAGCGGGCAGTGAGCGCAACGCAATTAATGTG
AGTTAGCTCACTCATTAGGCACCCCAGGCTTTACACTTTATGCTTCCGGCTCGTATGTTGTGTGGAATTG
TGAGCGGATAACAATTTCACACAGGAAACAGCTATGACCATGATTACGCCAAGCGCGCAATTAACCCTCA
CTAAAGGGAACAAAAGCTGGAGCTGCAAGC
Features (pLannotate 1.2.2; 31 found; start..end, strand, type, name):
      5..231     +  promoter       RSV promoter: Rous sarcoma virus enhancer/promoter
    232..412     +  LTR            5' LTR (truncated): truncated 5' long terminal repeat (LTR) from HIV-1
    459..584     +  misc_feature   HIV-1 Ψ: packaging signal of human immunodeficiency virus type 1
    568..931     +  CDS            HIV-1 gag (fragment): gag protein from human immunodeficiency virus 1; gag
   1077..1310    +  misc_feature   RRE: The Rev response element (RRE) of HIV-1 allows for Rev-dependent mRNA export from the nucleus to the cytoplasm.
   1687..1713    +  CDS            Rev (fragment): human immunodeficiency virus 1 (HIV-1) Rev protein; rev; enhances nuclear export of unspliced and incompletely spliced viral mRNAs
   1720..1743    +  promoter       SV40 promoter (fragment): SV40 early promoter
   1744..1815    +  promoter       SV40 promoter (fragment): SV40 enhancer and early promoter
   1839..1974    +  rep_origin     SV40 ori: SV40 origin of replication
   2020..2616    +  CDS            PuroR (fragment): puromycin N-acetyltransferase; pac from Streptomyces; confers resistance to puromycin
   2665..2782    +  misc_feature   cPPT/CTS: central polypurine tract and central termination sequence of HIV-1
   2847..2913    +  CDS            small t antigen (fragment): SV40 (simian virus 40) small t antigen
   2920..4098    +  promoter       EF-1α promoter: strong constitutive promoter for human elongation factor EF-1α
   4115..5191    +  CDS            PBX3 (fragment): PBX3_HUMAN - Experimental evidence at protein level: Swiss-Prot protein existence level 1. Transcriptional activator that binds the sequence 5'- ATCAATCAA-3'. From Homo sapiens (Human).
   5207..5260    +  promoter       U6 promoter (fragment): RNA polymerase III promoter for human U6 snRNA
   5302..5890    +  misc_feature   WPRE: woodchuck hepatitis virus posttranscriptional regulatory element
   5941..5960    +  misc_feature   cPPT/CTS (fragment): central polypurine tract and central termination sequence of HIV-1
   5962..6195    +  LTR            3' LTR (ΔU3): self-inactivating 3' long terminal repeat (LTR) from HIV-1
   6273..6394    +  polyA_signal   SV40 poly(A) signal: SV40 polyadenylation signal
   6434..6569    +  rep_origin     SV40 ori: SV40 origin of replication
   6590..6608    -  promoter       T7 promoter: promoter for bacteriophage T7 RNA polymerase
   6616..6771    +  CDS            lacZα (fragment): LacZα fragment of β-galactosidase; lacZ fragment
   6776..7204    +  rep_origin     f1 ori (sequence partly withheld): f1 bacteriophage origin of replication; arrow indicates direction of (+) strand synthesis
   7257..7361    +  promoter       AmpR promoter: bla
   7362..8222    +  CDS            AmpR: β-lactamase; bla; confers resistance to ampicillin, carbenicillin, and related antibiotics
   8393..8981    +  rep_origin     ori: high-copy-number ColE1/pMB1/pBR322/pUC origin of replication
   9164..9256    +  CDS            lacI (fragment): lac repressor; lacI; The lac repressor binds to the lac operator to inhibit transcription in E. coli. This inhibition can be relieved by adding lactose or isopropyl-β-D-thiogalactopyranoside (IPTG).
   9269..9290    +  protein_bind   CAP binding site: CAP binding activates transcription in the presence of cAMP. E. coli catabolite activator protein
   9305..9335    +  promoter       lac promoter: promoter for the E. coli lac operon
   9343..9359    +  protein_bind   lac operator: The lac repressor binds to the lac operator to inhibit transcription in E. coli. This inhibition can be relieved by adding lactose or isopropyl-β-D-thiogalactopyranoside (IPTG). lac repressor encoded by lacI
   9404..9422    +  promoter       T3 promoter: promoter for bacteriophage T3 RNA polymerase
