[The description below was written by a language model from this plasmid's Addgene catalogue record and pLannotate feature annotations shown in this document.]
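Description:
TFORF0423 is a lentiviral mammalian expression plasmid built on the pLX_TRC317 backbone, carrying the human transcription factor PBX3 as its open reading frame. It is one member of a barcoded transcription factor ORF collection in which each construct carries a unique 24-bp barcode, so that the factor delivered to a cell can be identified in pooled overexpression screens. In bacteria it is maintained through a high-copy ColE1/pUC-type origin with ampicillin selection (AmpR under its own bla promoter). The backbone also retains an f1 origin, lac regulatory remnants and T7/T3 promoters. The depositor notes that the plasmid can recombine, as is common for LTR-containing vectors.

The viral portion follows a third-generation, self-inactivating design. An RSV promoter drives a truncated HIV-1 5' LTR, followed by the Ψ packaging signal with a gag fragment, the Rev response element and a cPPT/CTS, and the cassette ends in a ΔU3 3' LTR with an SV40 polyadenylation signal downstream. Within the transferred region, an SV40 early promoter and origin drive a puromycin N-acetyltransferase gene for selection of transduced cells. A separate EF-1α promoter drives the synthesized PBX3 ORF, which the record ties to a specific transcript isoform. A WPRE downstream of the ORF enhances transcript stability and expression. The annotation does not mark the barcode explicitly. A short stretch between the ORF and the WPRE is called as a U6 promoter fragment, which is probably a sequence match rather than a functional Pol III promoter. The 9,445-nt sequenced record agrees with the stated backbone and insert sizes combined. The plasmid is used for constitutive PBX3 overexpression, for example in the directed differentiation studies indicated by the title of the associated publication.
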