Addgene plasmid #142261: TFORF0423
Purpose: Lentiviral vector for overexpressing transcription factor ORFs with unique 24-bp barcodes. Barcodes facilitate identification of transcription factors in pooled screens.
Depositing lab: Feng Zhang. Depositing organization: Broad Institute. Publication: A transcription factor atlas of directed differentiation. Joung J, Ma S, Tay T, Geiger-Schuller KR, Kirchgatterer PC, Verdine VK, Guo B, Arias-Garcia MA, Allen WE, Singh A, Kuksenko O, Abudayyeh OO, Gootenberg JS, Fu Z, Macrae RK, Buenrostro JD, Regev A, Zhang F. Cell. 2023 Jan 5;186(1):209-229.e26. doi: 10.1016/j.cell.2022.11.026. PubMed 36608654.
Backbone
  Vector backbone: pLX_TRC317
  Backbone manufacturer: Broad Institute Genetic Perturbation Platform
  Backbone size w/o insert (bp): 8264
  Vector type: Mammalian Expression, Lentiviral
  Selectable markers: Puromycin
Growth in bacteria
  Bacterial resistance: Ampicillin, 100 μg/mL
  Growth temperature: 37°C
  Growth strain: NEB Stable
  Copy number: High Copy
Gene/Insert
  Gene/Insert name: PBX3
  Species: H. sapiens (human)
  Insert size (bp): 1181
  Entrez Gene: PBX3
  Promoter: EF1a
  Cloning method: Unknown
  Sequencing primers: 5′ GGGTGGAGACTGAAGTTAGGCCAG; 3′ CACATAGCGTAAAAGGAGCAACATAG
Terms and licenses: Academic/Nonprofit Terms; Industry Terms: Not Available to Industry
Depositor comments: NM_001134778,ENST00000447726 . The transcription factor ORF portion of this plasmid was synthesized by Genewiz. Please test multiple small colonies in case of plasmid recombination. To make this collection available in a timely manner, a portion of this collection was not fully sequenced by Addgene. If an Addgene verified full plasmid sequence is not available, please contact us prior to placing an order to request the full sequence.
How to cite: TFORF0423 was a gift from Feng Zhang (Addgene plasmid # 142261 ; http://n2t.net/addgene:142261 ; RRID:Addgene_142261)
