>Addgene plasmid #142261 | TFORF0423 | depositor partial sequence | sequence record 278921 | Insert
ACCGCCACCATGAAACCAGCGCTCTTCAGCGTCCTGTGTGAGATCAAAGAGAAAACAGGTCTCAGCATCA
GAGGAGCCCAGGAGGAGGACCCTCCCGATCCCCAGCTAATGAGACTGGACAATATGCTTTTGGCAGAAGG
GGTTTCAGGTCCTGAGAAAGGTGGGGGATCGGCGGCAGCAGCTGCAGCCGCGGCAGCCTCTGGAGGTTCT
TCAGATAACTCTATTGAACACTCAGATTACAGAGCCAAATTGACCCAGATCAGACAAATCTATCACACAG
AACTGGAGAAATATGAACAGGCATGTAATGAATTTACTACACATGTGATGAACCTTCTCCGAGAACAGAG
TAGAACACGTCCCATTTCTCCAAAAGAGATTGAAAGAATGGTGGGCATCATCCATCGAAAATTTAGTTCC
ATTCAGATGCAGCTCAAACAAAGCACTTGTGAAGCAGTTATGATTTTAAGATCAAGGTTCCTTGATGCCA
GACGGAAAAGGCGTAACTTCAGTAAACAGGCCACAGAAATCTTGAATGAATATTTTTACTCACACCTCAG
CAACCCCTACCCCAGTGAAGAAGCCAAAGAGGAGCTGGCCAAGAAATGCAGCATCACAGTGTCACAGGTA
TCCAATTGGTTTGGCAACAAACGAATCAGGTACAAGAAGAACATTGGCAAGTTTCAGGAAGAAGCCAACC
TCTATGCTGCAAAGACGGCCGTGACAGCTGCACACGCAGTAGCAGCAGCTGTGCAGAACAACCAGACCAA
TTCGCCCACCACACCAAATTCCGGTTCTTCTGGTTCTTTTAACCTCCCAAATTCTGGGGACATGTTCATG
AACATGCAGAGTCTGAATGGGGATTCTTACCAAGGGTCCCAAGTCGGAGCCAATGTGCAATCACAGGTGG
ATACCCTCCGTCATGTTATCAATCAGACGGGAGGCTACAGTGATGGCCTTGGAGGAAATTCACTGTACAG
TCCACATAATTTAAATGCTAATGGAGGCTGGCAGGACGCAACAACTCCATCTTCTGTGACTTCTCCTACA
GAAGGCCCAGGAAGTGTGCACTCGGATACCTCTAACTAGTAATGAACTAGTCCGTAACTTGAAAGTATTT
CGATTTCTTGGCTTTATATATCTTGTGGAAAGGACGAGCAGTATAGATTACGACGATTGCC
