>Addgene plasmid #142261 | TFORF0423 | depositor partial sequence | sequence record 278922 | Barcode
GCAGTATAGATTACGACGATTGCC
